Addgene plasmid #199439: pEmal10H-MBP-EWSR1-449-513
Purpose: Expresses RG2 (the second RG-rich region, 449-513) of EWS
Depositing lab: David Libich. Depositing organization: University of Texas Health Science Center at San Antonio. Publication: Biochemical and biophysical characterization of the nucleic acid binding properties of the RNA/DNA binding protein EWS. Selig EE, Bhura R, White MR, Akula S, Hoffman RD, Tovar CN, Xu X, Booth RE, Libich DS. Biopolymers. 2023 May;114(5):e23536. doi: 10.1002/bip.23536. Epub 2023 Mar 17. PubMed 36929870.
Backbone
  Vector backbone: pET11
  Backbone size w/o insert (bp): 4500
  Total vector size (bp): 4824
  Vector type: Bacterial Expression
Growth in bacteria
  Bacterial resistance: Ampicillin, 100 μg/mL
  Growth temperature: 37°C
  Growth strain: DH5alpha
  Copy number: Unknown
Gene/Insert
  Gene/Insert name: EWSR1 (alt names: RNA binding protein EWS; EWS; Ewing sarcoma breakpoint region 1 protein)
  Species: H. sapiens (human)
  Insert size (bp): 1410
  Mutation: deleted amino acids 1-448, 514-656
  Entrez Gene: EWSR1 (a.k.a. EWS, EWS-FLI1)
  Promoter: T7
  Tag / fusion protein: His10 (N terminal on insert); MBP (N terminal on insert)
  Cloning method: Restriction Enzyme; 5′ cloning site KasI (not destroyed); 3′ cloning site BamH1 (not destroyed)
  Sequencing primers: 5′ T7; 3′ T7 rev
Terms and licenses: Academic/Nonprofit Terms; Industry Terms: Not Available to Industry
How to cite: pEmal10H-MBP-EWSR1-449-513 was a gift from David Libich (Addgene plasmid # 199439 ; http://n2t.net/addgene:199439 ; RRID:Addgene_199439)
