[The description below was written by a language model from this plasmid's Addgene catalogue record and pLannotate feature annotations shown in this document.]
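Description:
pEmal10H-MBP-EWSR1-449-513 is a bacterial expression plasmid built on a pET11 backbone for producing a fragment of the human RNA/DNA-binding protein EWS (EWSR1) in E. coli. The insert is limited to residues 449–513, the second arginine/glycine-rich region (RG2), with amino acids 1–448 and 514–656 deleted. It is fused at its N terminus to a His10 tag followed by maltose-binding protein. The annotated MBP lacks a signal sequence, so the fusion stays in the cytosol. MBP generally aids solubility of the fused protein, and both it and the histidine tag can serve as affinity purification handles. The short histidine stretch upstream of MBP is picked up by the annotation software as a fragment of a composite tag. The record does not explicitly state that a protease cleavage site lies between MBP and the EWS segment.

Expression is driven by a T7 promoter with an adjacent lac operator and the T7 gene 10 ribosome binding site, and it ends at a T7 terminator. Transcription therefore requires a host supplying T7 RNA polymerase and is inducible with IPTG. No lacI gene is annotated on the plasmid. The backbone carries pBR322-type elements: a ColE1/pMB1 origin with bom and rop, an ampicillin resistance gene for selection, and disrupted remnants of the tetracycline resistance gene flanking the expression cassette. The sequenced record is 5,971 nt, longer than the 4,824 bp listed in the catalogue, and the stated insert size of 1,410 bp evidently includes the tag and MBP. The associated work concerns biochemical and biophysical characterization of EWS nucleic acid binding, for which this construct supplies the isolated RG2 domain.
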