Features (pLannotate 1.2.2; 20 found; start..end, strand, type, name):
    618..700     -  CDS            TcR (fragment): tetracycline efflux protein; tet; confers resistance to tetracycline
    700..1389    -  CDS            TcR (fragment): tetracycline efflux protein; tet; confers resistance to tetracycline
   1419..1583    -  CDS            TcR (fragment): tetracycline efflux protein; tet; confers resistance to tetracycline
   1584..1659    -  CDS            TcR (fragment): tetracycline efflux protein; tet; confers resistance to tetracycline
   1681..1699    +  promoter       T7 promoter: promoter for bacteriophage T7 RNA polymerase
   1700..1724    +  protein_bind   lac operator: The lac repressor binds to the lac operator to inhibit transcription in E. coli. This inhibition can be relieved by adding lactose or isopropyl-β-D-thiogalactopyranoside (IPTG). lac repressor encoded by lacI
   1739..1761    +  RBS            RBS: efficient ribosome binding site from bacteriophage T7 gene 10 (Olins and Rangwala, 1989)
   1774..1791    +  CDS            capTEV™ (fragment): composite tag for in vivo biotinylation, TEV protease cleavage, and 6xHis tagging
   1810..2910    +  CDS            MBP: maltose binding protein from E. coli; malE (mutated); This version of the gene does not encode a signal sequence, so MBP will remain in the cytosol.
   2971..3177    +  CDS            EWSR1 (fragment): EWS_HUMAN - Also known as EWS. Experimental evidence at protein level: Swiss-Prot protein existence level 1. Might normally function as a transcriptional repressor. EWS- fusion-proteins (EFPS) may play a role in the tumorigenic process. They may disturb gene expression by mimicking, or interfering with the normal function of CTD-POLII within the transcription initiation complex. They may also contribute to an aberrant activation of the fusion protein target genes. From Homo sapiens (Human).
   3188..3237    +  CDS            SET1 (fragment): solubility-enhancement tag derived from T7 phage gene 10B
   3245..3292    +  terminator     T7 terminator: transcription terminator for bacteriophage T7 RNA polymerase
   3315..3419    -  CDS            TcR (fragment): tetracycline efflux protein; tet; confers resistance to tetracycline
   3467..3495    -  promoter       tet promoter: E. coli promoter for tetracycline efflux protein gene
   3608..3712    +  promoter       AmpR promoter: bla
   3713..4573    +  CDS            AmpR: β-lactamase; bla; confers resistance to ampicillin, carbenicillin, and related antibiotics
   4744..5332    +  rep_origin     ori: high-copy-number ColE1/pMB1/pBR322/pUC origin of replication
   5518..5657    -  misc_feature   bom: basis of mobility region from pBR322
   5759..5950    -  CDS            rop: Rop protein, which maintains plasmids at low copy number; rop
   5967..376     +  CDS            YPB1_ECOLX (across the origin): Protein predicted: Swiss-Prot protein existence level 4. From Escherichia coli.
>Addgene plasmid #199439 | pEmal10H-MBP-EWSR1-449-513 | addgene full sequence | sequence record 401659 | Addgene NGS Result
ATTTCTGTTCATGGGGGTAATGATACCGATGAAACGAGAGAGGATGCTCACGATACGGGTTACTGATGAT
GAACATGCCCGGTTACTGGAACGTCGTGAGGGTAAACAACTGGCGGTATGGATGCGGCGGGACCAGAGAA
AAATCACTCAGGGTCAATGCCAGCGCTTCGTTAATACAGATGTAGGTGTTCCACAGGGTAGCCAGCAGCA
TCCTGCGATGCAGATCCGGAACATAATGGTGCAGGGCGCTGACTTCCGCGTTTCCAGACTTTACGAAACA
CGGAAACCGAAGACCATTCATGTTGTTGCTCAGGTCGCAGACGTTTTGCAGCAGCAGTCGCTTCACGTTC
GCTCGCGTATCGGTGATTCATTCTGCTAACCAGTAAGGCAACCCCGCCAGCCTAGCCGGGTCCTCAACGA
CAGGAGCACGATCATGCACACCCGTGGCCAGGACCCAACGCTGCCCGAGATGCGCCGCGTGCGGCTGCTG
GAGATGGCGGACGCGATGGATATGTTCTGCCAAGGGTTGGTTTGCGCATTCACAGTTCTCCGCAAGAATT
GATTGGCTCCAATTCTTGGAGTGGTGAATCCGTTAGCGAGGTGCCGCCGGCTTCCATTCAGGTCGAGGTG
GCCCGGCTCCATGCACCGCGACGCAACGCGGGGAGGCAGACAAGGTATAGGGCGGCACCTACAATCCATG
ACAAGGTATAGGGCGGCACCTACAATCCATGCCAACCCGTTCCATGTGCTCGCCGAGGCGGCATAAATCG
CCGTGACGATCAGCGGTCCAATGATCGAAGTTAGGCTGGTAAGAGCCGCGAGCGATCCTTGAAGCTGTCC
CTGATGGTCGTCATCTACCTGCCTGGACAGCATGGCCTGCAACGCGGGCATCCCGATGCCGCCGGAAGCG
AGAAGAATCATAATGGGGAAGGCCATCCAGCCTCGCGTCGCGAACGCCAGCAAGACGTAGCCCAGCGCGT
CGGCCGCCATGCCGGCGATAATGGCCTGCTTCTCGCCGAAACGTTTGGTGGCGGGACCAGTGACGAAGGC
TTGAGCGAGGGCGTGCAAGATTCCGAATACCGCAAGCGACAGGCCGATCATCGTCGCGCTCCAGCGAAAG
CGGTCCTCGCCGAAAATGACCCAGAGCGCTGCCGGCACCTGTCCTACGAGTTGCATGATAAAGAAGACAG
TCATAAGTGCGGCGACGATAGTCATGCCCCGCGCCCACCGGAAGGAGCTGACTGGGTTGAAGGCTCTCAA
GGGCATCGGTTGACGCTCTCCCTTATGCGACTCCTGCATTAGGAAGCAGCCCAGTAGTAGGTTGAGGCCG
TTGAGCACCGCCGCCGCAAGGAATGGTGCATGCAAGGAGATGGAGCCCAACAGTCCCCCCATGCAAGGAG
ATGGAGCCCAACAGTCCCCATGCAAGGAGATGGAGCCCAACAGTCCCACGGCCACGGGGCCTGCCACCAT
ACCCACGCCGAAACAAGCGCTCATGAGCCCGAAGTGGCGAGCCCGATCTTCCCCATCGGTGATGTCGGCG
ATATAGGCGCAAGCAACCGCACCTGTAGCGCCGGTGATGCCGGGTCGGCGATATAGGCGCAAGCAACCGC
ACCTGTAGCGCCGGTGATGCCGGCCACGATGCGTCCGGCGTAGAGGATCGAGATCTCGATCCCGCGAAAT
TAATACGACTCACTATAGGGGAATTGTGAGCGGATAACAATTCCCCTCTAGAAATAATTTTGTTTAACTT
TAAGAAGGAGATATCATATGGGCCATCATCATCATCATCATCATCATCATCACAGCAGCATGAAAATCGA
AGAAGGTAAACTGGTAATCTGGATTAACGGCGATAAAGGCTATAACGGTCTCGCTGAAGTCGGTAAGAAA
TTCGAGAAAGATACCGGAATTAAAGTCACCGTTGAGCATCCGGATAAACTGGAAGAGAAATTCCCACAGG
TTGCGGCAACTGGCGATGGCCCTGACATTATCTTCTGGGCACACGACCGCTTTGGTGGCTACGCTCAATC
TGGCCTGTTGGCTGAAATCACCCCGGACAAAGCGTTCCAGGACAAGCTGTATCCGTTTACCTGGGATGCC
GTACGTTACAACGGCAAGCTGATTGCTTACCCGATCGCTGTTGAAGCGTTATCGCTGATTTATAACAAAG
ATCTGCTGCCGAACCCGCCAAAAACCTGGGAAGAGATCCCGGCGCTGGATAAAGAACTGAAAGCGAAAGG
TAAGAGCGCGCTGATGTTCAACCTGCAAGAACCGTACTTCACCTGGCCGCTGATTGCTGCTGACGGGGGT
TATGCGTTCAAGTATGAAAACGGCAAGTACGACATTAAAGACGTGGGCGTGGATAACGCTGGCGCGAAAG
CGGGTCTGACCTTCCTGGTTGACCTGATTAAAAACAAACACATGAATGCAGACACCGATTACTCCATCGC
AGAAGCTGCCTTTAATAAAGGCGAAACAGCGATGACCATCAACGGCCCGTGGGCATGGTCCAACATCGAC
ACCAGCAAAGTGAATTATGGTGTAACGGTACTGCCGACCTTCAAGGGTCAACCATCCAAACCGTTCGTTG
GCGTGCTGAGCGCAGGTATTAACGCCGCCAGTCCGAACAAAGAGCTGGCAAAAGAGTTCCTCGAAAACTA
TCTGCTGACTGATGAAGGTCTGGAAGCGGTTAATAAAGACAAACCGCTGGGTGCCGTAGCGCTGAAGTCT
TACGAGGAAGAGTTGGCGAAAGATCCACGTATTGCCGCCACTATGGAAAACGCCCAGAAAGGTGAAATCA
TGCCGAACATCCCGCAGATGTCCGCTTTCTGGTATGCCGTGCGTACTGCGGTGATCAACGCCGCCAGCGG
TCGTCAGACTGTCGATGAAGCCCTGAAAGACGCGCAGACTAATTCGAGCTCGAACAACAACAACAATAAC
AATAACAACAACCTCGGGGAGAATCTTTATTTTCAGGGCGCCCCGCCGATGAACAGCATGCGTGGCGGTC
TGCCGCCGCGTGAGGGTCGTGGCATGCCGCCGCCACTGCGTGGCGGTCCGGGCGGTCCGGGCGGTCCGGG
CGGTCCGATGGGTCGTATGGGCGGTCGTGGCGGTGACCGTGGCGGTTTTCCGCCGCGTGGTCCGCGTGGC
AGCCGTGGTAACCCGAGCGGCGGTGGCTGAGGATCCGGCTGCTAACAAAGCCCGAAAGGAAGCTGAGTTG
GCTGCTGCCACCGCTGAGCAATAACTAGCATAACCCCTTGGGGCCTCTAAACGGGTCTTGAGGGGTTTTT
TGCTGAAAGGAGGAACTATATCCGGATATCCCGCAAGAGGCCCGGCAGTACCGGCATAACCAAGCCTATG
CCTACAGCATCCAGGGTGACGGTGCCGAGGATGACGATGAGCGCATTGTTAGATTTCATACACGGTGCCT
GACTGCGTTAGCAATTTAACTGTGATAAACTACCGCATTAAAGCTTATCGATGATAAGCTGTCAAACATG
AGAATTCTTGAAGACGAAAGGGCCTCGTGATACGCCTATTTTTATAGGTTAATGTCATGATAATAATGGT
TTCTTAGACGTCAGGTGGCACTTTTCGGGGAAATGTGCGCGGAACCCCTATTTGTTTATTTTTCTAAATA
CATTCAAATATGTATCCGCTCATGAGACAATAACCCTGATAAATGCTTCAATAATATTGAAAAAGGAAGA
GTATGAGTATTCAACATTTCCGTGTCGCCCTTATTCCCTTTTTTGCGGCATTTTGCCTTCCTGTTTTTGC
TCACCCAGAAACGCTGGTGAAAGTAAAAGATGCTGAAGATCAGTTGGGTGCACGAGTGGGTTACATCGAA
CTGGATCTCAACAGCGGTAAGATCCTTGAGAGTTTTCGCCCCGAAGAACGTTTTCCAATGATGAGCACTT
TTAAAGTTCTGCTATGTGGCGCGGTATTATCCCGTGTTGACGCCGGGCAAGAGCAACTCGGTCGCCGCAT
ACACTATTCTCAGAATGACTTGGTTGAGTACTCACCAGTCACAGAAAAGCATCTTACGGATGGCATGACA
GTAAGAGAATTATGCAGTGCTGCCATAACCATGAGTGATAACACTGCGGCCAACTTACTTCTGACAACGA
TCGGAGGACCGAAGGAGCTAACCGCTTTTTTGCACAACATGGGGGATCATGTAACTCGCCTTGATCGTTG
GGAACCGGAGCTGAATGAAGCCATACCAAACGACGAGCGTGACACCACGATGCCTGCAGCAATGGCAACA
ACGTTGCGCAAACTATTAACTGGCGAACTACTTACTCTAGCTTCCCGGCAACAATTAATAGACTGGATGG
AGGCGGATAAAGTTGCAGGACCACTTCTGCGCTCGGCCCTTCCGGCTGGCTGGTTTATTGCTGATAAATC
TGGAGCCGGTGAGCGTGGGTCTCGCGGTATCATTGCAGCACTGGGGCCAGATGGTAAGCCCTCCCGTATC
GTAGTTATCTACACGACGGGGAGTCAGGCAACTATGGATGAACGAAATAGACAGATCGCTGAGATAGGTG
CCTCACTGATTAAGCATTGGTAACTGTCAGACCAAGTTTACTCATATATACTTTAGATTGATTTAAAACT
TCATTTTTAATTTAAAAGGATCTAGGTGAAGATCCTTTTTGATAATCTCATGACCAAAATCCCTTAACGT
GAGTTTTCGTTCCACTGAGCGTCAGACCCCGTAGAAAAGATCAAAGGATCTTCTTGAGATCCTTTTTTTC
TGCGCGTAATCTGCTGCTTGCAAACAAAAAAACCACCGCTACCAGCGGTGGTTTGTTTGCCGGATCAAGA
GCTACCAACTCTTTTTCCGAAGGTAACTGGCTTCAGCAGAGCGCAGATACCAAATACTGTCCTTCTAGTG
TAGCCGTAGTTAGGCCACCACTTCAAGAACTCTGTAGCACCGCCTACATACCTCGCTCTGCTAATCCTGT
TACCAGTGGCTGCTGCCAGTGGCGATAAGTCGTGTCTTACCGGGTTGGACTCAAGACGATAGTTACCGGA
TAAGGCGCAGCGGTCGGGCTGAACGGGGGGTTCGTGCACACAGCCCAGCTTGGAGCGAACGACCTACACC
GAACTGAGATACCTACAGCGTGAGCTATGAGAAAGCGCCACGCTTCCCGAAGGGAGAAAGGCGGACAGGT
ATCCGGTAAGCGGCAGGGTCGGAACAGGAGAGCGCACGAGGGAGCTTCCAGGGGGAAACGCCTGGTATCT
TTATAGTCCTGTCGGGTTTCGCCACCTCTGACTTGAGCGTCGATTTTTGTGATGCTCGTCAGGGGGGCGG
AGCCTATGGAAAAACGCCAGCAACGCGGCCTTTTTACGGTTCCTGGCCTTTTGCTGGCCTTTTGCTCACA
TGTTCTTTCCTGCGTTATCCCCTGATTCTGTGGATAACCGTATTACCGCCTTTGAGTGAGCTGATACCGC
TCGCCGCAGCCGAACGACCGAGCGCAGCGAGTCAGTGAGCGAGGAAGCGGAAGAGCGCCTGATGCGGTAT
TTTCTCCTTACGCATCTGTGCGGTATTTCACACCGCAATGGTGCACTCTCAGTACAATCTGCTCTGATGC
CGCATAGTTAAGCCAGTATACACTCCGCTATCGCTACGTGACTGGGTCATGGCTGCGCCCCGACACCCGC
CAACACCCGCTGACGCGCCCTGACGGGCTTGTCTGCTCCCGGCATCCGCTTACAGACAAGCTGTGACCGT
CTCCGGGAGCTGCATGTGTCAGAGGTTTTCACCGTCATCACCGAAACGCGCGAGGCAGCTGCGGTAAAGC
TCATCAGCGTGGTCGTGAAGCGATTCACAGATGTCTGCCTGTTCATCCGCGTCCAGCTCGTTGAGTTTCT
CCAGAAGCGTTAATGTCTGGCTTCTGATAAAGCGGGCCATGTTAAGGGCGGTTTTTTCCTGTTTGGTCAC
TGATGCCTCCGTGTAAGGGGG
